Addgene plasmid #141052: pENTR-L3-eSpCas9n(1.1)-2A-EGFP-L2
Purpose: Mutisite Gateway mediated vector construction
Depositing lab: Hideyuki Okano. Depositing organization: Keio University. Publication: A versatile toolbox for knock-in gene targeting based on the Multisite Gateway technology. Yoshimatsu S, Sone T, Nakajima M, Sato T, Okochi R, Ishikawa M, Nakamura M, Sasaki E, Shiozawa S, Okano H. PLoS One. 2019 Aug 27;14(8):e0221164. doi: 10.1371/journal.pone.0221164. eCollection 2019. PubMed 31454364.
Backbone
  Vector backbone: pDONR
  Backbone manufacturer: Thermo Fisher Scientific
  Vector type: Mammalian Expression
Growth in bacteria
  Bacterial resistance: Kanamycin, 50 μg/mL
  Growth temperature: 37°C
  Growth strain: DH5alpha
  Copy number: High Copy
Gene/Insert
  Gene/Insert name: eSpCas9(1.1)-2A-EGFP
  Species: Synthetic
  Cloning method: Restriction Enzyme; 5′ cloning site Unknown (unknown if destroyed)
Terms and licenses: Academic/Nonprofit Terms; Industry Terms: Not Available to Industry
How to cite: pENTR-L3-eSpCas9n(1.1)-2A-EGFP-L2 was a gift from Hideyuki Okano (Addgene plasmid # 141052 ; http://n2t.net/addgene:141052 ; RRID:Addgene_141052)
