[The description below was written by a language model from this plasmid's Addgene catalogue record and pLannotate feature annotations shown in this document.]
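Description:
pENTR-L3-eSpCas9n(1.1)-2A-EGFP-L2 is a Gateway entry clone built on a pDONR-derived backbone and intended as one module in Multisite Gateway assembly of mammalian expression and gene-targeting vectors. It is maintained in E. coli through a high-copy ColE1/pUC-type origin and selected with kanamycin via the aph(3')-Ia resistance gene. The rrnB T1 and T2 terminators sit upstream of the cassette, as is usual for pDONR/pENTR backbones, to insulate the insert from read-through transcription in bacteria.

The payload lies between attL3 and attL2 sites, which allow LR Clonase to transfer it in a defined position and orientation into a destination vector alongside other entry modules. It is a single open reading frame encoding Streptococcus pyogenes Cas9, annotated in two contiguous pieces: an N-terminal portion carrying the D10A substitution and a C-terminal portion. This is followed by a bipartite nucleoplasmin nuclear localization signal, a 2A peptide (annotated as an F2A fragment) and EGFP. The D10A annotation fits the "Cas9n" nickase in the plasmid name, although the catalogue insert field reads eSpCas9(1.1) without the "n". The eSpCas9(1.1) designation refers to the enhanced-specificity variant, but the mutations that define it are not individually annotated. The 2A element causes ribosomal skipping, so Cas9 and EGFP are produced as separate proteins from one transcript and fluorescence marks expressing cells.

No promoter or polyadenylation signal is annotated within the att-flanked region, so expression presumably depends on elements supplied by other entry clones or by the destination vector. The record supports its use as a building block for knock-in gene-targeting constructs.
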