Features (pLannotate 1.2.2; 11 found; start..end, strand, type, name):
   1355..3853    +  CDS            Cas9(C): C-terminal portion of Streptococcus pyogenes Cas9 (Zetsche et al., 2015)
   3854..3901    +  CDS            nucleoplasmin NLS: bipartite nuclear localization signal from nucleoplasmin
   3926..3990    +  CDS            F2A (fragment): 2A peptide from foot-and-mouth disease virus polyprotein Eukaryotic ribosomes fail to insert a peptide bond between the Gly and Pro residues, yielding separate polypeptides.
   3998..4717    +  CDS            EGFP: the original enhanced GFP (Yang et al., 1996) mammalian codon-optimized
   4717..4814    -  protein_bind   attL2: mutant version of attL; recombination site for the Gateway® LR reaction LR Clonase™
   4937..5746    +  CDS            KanR: aminoglycoside phosphotransferase; aph(3')-Ia; confers resistance to kanamycin in bacteria or G418 (Geneticin®) in eukaryotes
   5889..6477    +  rep_origin     ori: high-copy-number ColE1/pMB1/pBR322/pUC origin of replication
   6612..6639    -  terminator     rrnB T2 terminator: transcription terminator T2 from the E. coli rrnB gene
   6771..6814    +  terminator     rrnB T1 terminator: Escherichia coli rrnB; transcription terminator T1 from the E. coli rrnB gene
   6871..6966    +  protein_bind   attL3: mutant version of attL; recombination site for the Gateway® LR reaction LR Clonase™
   7107..1354    +  CDS            dCas9(N) (across the origin): N-terminal portion of catalytically inactive Streptococcus pyogenes dCas9 carrying the D10A mutation (Zetsche et al., 2015)
>Addgene plasmid #141052 | pENTR-L3-eSpCas9n(1.1)-2A-EGFP-L2 | addgene full sequence | sequence record 305026 | Addgene NGS Result
GATCTTCAGCAACGAGATGGCCAAGGTGGACGACAGCTTCTTCCACAGACTGGAAGAGTCCTTCCTGGTG
GAAGAGGATAAGAAGCACGAGCGGCACCCCATCTTCGGCAACATCGTGGACGAGGTGGCCTACCACGAGA
AGTACCCCACCATCTACCACCTGAGAAAGAAACTGGTGGACAGCACCGACAAGGCCGACCTGCGGCTGAT
CTATCTGGCCCTGGCCCACATGATCAAGTTCCGGGGCCACTTCCTGATCGAGGGCGACCTGAACCCCGAC
AACAGCGACGTGGACAAGCTGTTCATCCAGCTGGTGCAGACCTACAACCAGCTGTTCGAGGAAAACCCCA
TCAACGCCAGCGGCGTGGACGCCAAGGCCATCCTGTCTGCCAGACTGAGCAAGAGCAGACGGCTGGAAAA
TCTGATCGCCCAGCTGCCCGGCGAGAAGAAGAATGGCCTGTTCGGAAACCTGATTGCCCTGAGCCTGGGC
CTGACCCCCAACTTCAAGAGCAACTTCGACCTGGCCGAGGATGCCAAACTGCAGCTGAGCAAGGACACCT
ACGACGACGACCTGGACAACCTGCTGGCCCAGATCGGCGACCAGTACGCCGACCTGTTTCTGGCCGCCAA
GAACCTGTCCGACGCCATCCTGCTGAGCGACATCCTGAGAGTGAACACCGAGATCACCAAGGCCCCCCTG
AGCGCCTCTATGATCAAGAGATACGACGAGCACCACCAGGACCTGACCCTGCTGAAAGCTCTCGTGCGGC
AGCAGCTGCCTGAGAAGTACAAAGAGATTTTCTTCGACCAGAGCAAGAACGGCTACGCCGGCTACATTGA
CGGCGGAGCCAGCCAGGAAGAGTTCTACAAGTTCATCAAGCCCATCCTGGAAAAGATGGACGGCACCGAG
GAACTGCTCGTGAAGCTGAACAGAGAGGACCTGCTGCGGAAGCAGCGGACCTTCGACAACGGCAGCATCC
CCCACCAGATCCACCTGGGAGAGCTGCACGCCATTCTGCGGCGGCAGGAAGATTTTTACCCATTCCTGAA
GGACAACCGGGAAAAGATCGAGAAGATCCTGACCTTCCGCATCCCCTACTACGTGGGCCCTCTGGCCAGG
GGAAACAGCAGATTCGCCTGGATGACCAGAAAGAGCGAGGAAACCATCACCCCCTGGAACTTCGAGGAAG
TGGTGGACAAGGGCGCTTCCGCCCAGAGCTTCATCGAGCGGATGACCAACTTCGATAAGAACCTGCCCAA
CGAGAAGGTGCTGCCCAAGCACAGCCTGCTGTACGAGTACTTCACCGTGTATAACGAGCTGACCAAAGTG
AAATACGTGACCGAGGGAATGAGAAAGCCCGCCTTCCTGAGCGGCGAGCAGAAAAAGGCCATCGTGGACC
TGCTGTTCAAGACCAACCGGAAAGTGACCGTGAAGCAGCTGAAAGAGGACTACTTCAAGAAAATCGAGTG
CTTCGACTCCGTGGAAATCTCCGGCGTGGAAGATCGGTTCAACGCCTCCCTGGGCACATACCACGATCTG
CTGAAAATTATCAAGGACAAGGACTTCCTGGACAATGAGGAAAACGAGGACATTCTGGAAGATATCGTGC
TGACCCTGACACTGTTTGAGGACAGAGAGATGATCGAGGAACGGCTGAAAACCTATGCCCACCTGTTCGA
CGACAAAGTGATGAAGCAGCTGAAGCGGCGGAGATACACCGGCTGGGGCAGGCTGAGCCGGAAGCTGATC
AACGGCATCCGGGACAAGCAGTCCGGCAAGACAATCCTGGATTTCCTGAAGTCCGACGGCTTCGCCAACA
GAAACTTCATGCAGCTGATCCACGACGACAGCCTGACCTTTAAAGAGGACATCCAGAAAGCCCAGGTGTC
CGGCCAGGGCGATAGCCTGCACGAGCACATTGCCAATCTGGCCGGCAGCCCCGCCATTAAGAAGGGCATC
CTGCAGACAGTGAAGGTGGTGGACGAGCTCGTGAAAGTGATGGGCCGGCACAAGCCCGAGAACATCGTGA
TCGAAATGGCCAGAGAGAACCAGACCACCCAGAAGGGACAGAAGAACAGCCGCGAGAGAATGAAGCGGAT
CGAAGAGGGCATCAAAGAGCTGGGCAGCCAGATCCTGAAAGAACACCCCGTGGAAAACACCCAGCTGCAG
AACGAGAAGCTGTACCTGTACTACCTGCAGAATGGGCGGGATATGTACGTGGACCAGGAACTGGACATCA
ACCGGCTGTCCGACTACGATGTGGACCATATCGTGCCTCAGAGCTTTCTGGCCGACGACTCCATCGACAA
CAAGGTGCTGACCAGAAGCGACAAGAACCGGGGCAAGAGCGACAACGTGCCCTCCGAAGAGGTCGTGAAG
AAGATGAAGAACTACTGGCGGCAGCTGCTGAACGCCAAGCTGATTACCCAGAGAAAGTTCGACAATCTGA
CCAAGGCCGAGAGAGGCGGCCTGAGCGAACTGGATAAGGCCGGCTTCATCAAGAGACAGCTGGTGGAAAC
CCGGCAGATCACAAAGCACGTGGCACAGATCCTGGACTCCCGGATGAACACTAAGTACGACGAGAATGAC
AAGCTGATCCGGGAAGTGAAAGTGATCACCCTGAAGTCCAAGCTGGTGTCCGATTTCCGGAAGGATTTCC
AGTTTTACAAAGTGCGCGAGATCAACAACTACCACCACGCCCACGACGCCTACCTGAACGCCGTCGTGGG
AACCGCCCTGATCAAAAAGTACCCTGCGCTGGAAAGCGAGTTCGTGTACGGCGACTACAAGGTGTACGAC
GTGCGGAAGATGATCGCCAAGAGCGAGCAGGAAATCGGCAAGGCTACCGCCAAGTACTTCTTCTACAGCA
ACATCATGAACTTTTTCAAGACCGAGATTACCCTGGCCAACGGCGAGATCCGGAAGGCGCCTCTGATCGA
GACAAACGGCGAAACCGGGGAGATCGTGTGGGATAAGGGCCGGGATTTTGCCACCGTGCGGAAAGTGCTG
AGCATGCCCCAAGTGAATATCGTGAAAAAGACCGAGGTGCAGACAGGCGGCTTCAGCAAAGAGTCTATCC
TGCCCAAGAGGAACAGCGATAAGCTGATCGCCAGAAAGAAGGACTGGGACCCTAAGAAGTACGGCGGCTT
CGACAGCCCCACCGTGGCCTATTCTGTGCTGGTGGTGGCCAAAGTGGAAAAGGGCAAGTCCAAGAAACTG
AAGAGTGTGAAAGAGCTGCTGGGGATCACCATCATGGAAAGAAGCAGCTTCGAGAAGAATCCCATCGACT
TTCTGGAAGCCAAGGGCTACAAAGAAGTGAAAAAGGACCTGATCATCAAGCTGCCTAAGTACTCCCTGTT
CGAGCTGGAAAACGGCCGGAAGAGAATGCTGGCCTCTGCCGGCGAACTGCAGAAGGGAAACGAACTGGCC
CTGCCCTCCAAATATGTGAACTTCCTGTACCTGGCCAGCCACTATGAGAAGCTGAAGGGCTCCCCCGAGG
ATAATGAGCAGAAACAGCTGTTTGTGGAACAGCACAAGCACTACCTGGACGAGATCATCGAGCAGATCAG
CGAGTTCTCCAAGAGAGTGATCCTGGCCGACGCTAATCTGGACAAAGTGCTGTCCGCCTACAACAAGCAC
CGGGATAAGCCCATCAGAGAGCAGGCCGAGAATATCATCCACCTGTTTACCCTGACCAATCTGGGAGCCC
CTGCCGCCTTCAAGTACTTTGACACCACCATCGACCGGAAGAGGTACACCAGCACCAAAGAGGTGCTGGA
CGCCACCCTGATCCACCAGAGCATCACCGGCCTGTACGAGACACGGATCGACCTGTCTCAGCTGGGAGGC
GACAAAAGGCCGGCGGCCACGAAAAAGGCCGGCCAGGCAAAAAAGAAAAAGGAATTCGGCAGTAGCCGGG
CACCGGTGAAACAGACTTTGAATTTTGACCTTCTCAAGTTGGCGGGAGACGTGGAGTCCAACCCAGGGCC
GGATATCATGGTGAGCAAGGGCGAGGAGCTGTTCACCGGGGTGGTGCCCATCCTGGTCGAGCTGGACGGC
GACGTAAACGGCCACAAGTTCAGCGTGTCCGGCGAGGGCGAGGGCGATGCCACCTACGGCAAGCTGACCC
TGAAGTTCATCTGCACCACCGGCAAGCTGCCCGTGCCCTGGCCCACCCTCGTGACCACCCTGACCTACGG
CGTGCAGTGCTTCAGCCGCTACCCCGACCACATGAAGCAGCACGACTTCTTCAAGTCCGCCATGCCCGAA
GGCTACGTCCAGGAGCGCACCATCTTCTTCAAGGACGACGGCAACTACAAGACCCGCGCCGAGGTGAAGT
TCGAGGGCGACACCCTGGTGAACCGCATCGAGCTGAAGGGCATCGACTTCAAGGAGGACGGCAACATCCT
GGGGCACAAGCTGGAGTACAACTACAACAGCCACAACGTCTATATCATGGCCGACAAGCAGAAGAACGGC
ATCAAGGTGAACTTCAAGATCCGCCACAACATCGAGGACGGCAGCGTGCAGCTCGCCGACCACTACCAGC
AGAACACCCCCATCGGCGACGGCCCCGTGCTGCTGCCCGACAACCACTACCTGAGCACCCAGTCCGCCCT
GAGCAAAGACCCCAACGAGAAGCGCGATCACATGGTCCTGCTGGAGTTCGTGACCGCCGCCGGGATCACT
CTCGGCATGGACGAGCTGTACAAGTAACAGCTTTCTTGTACAAAGTTGGCATTATAAGAAAGCATTGCTT
ATCAATTTGTTGCAACGAACAGGTCACTATCAGTCAAAATAAAATCATTATTTGCCATCCAGCTGCAGCT
CTGGCCCGTGTCTCAAAATCTCTGATGTTACATTGCACAAGATAAAAATATATCATCATGAACAATAAAA
CTGTCTGCTTACATAAACAGTAATACAAGGGGTGTTATGAGCCATATTCAACGGGAAACGTCGAGGCCGC
GATTAAATTCCAACATGGATGCTGATTTATATGGGTATAAATGGGCTCGCGATAATGTCGGGCAATCAGG
TGCGACAATCTATCGCTTGTATGGGAAGCCCGATGCGCCAGAGTTGTTTCTGAAACATGGCAAAGGTAGC
GTTGCCAATGATGTTACAGATGAGATGGTCAGACTAAACTGGCTGACGGAATTTATGCCTCTTCCGACCA
TCAAGCATTTTATCCGTACTCCTGATGATGCATGGTTACTCACCACTGCGATCCCCGGAAAAACAGCATT
CCAGGTATTAGAAGAATATCCTGATTCAGGTGAAAATATTGTTGATGCGCTGGCAGTGTTCCTGCGCCGG
TTGCATTCGATTCCTGTTTGTAATTGTCCTTTTAACAGCGATCGCGTATTTCGTCTCGCTCAGGCGCAAT
CACGAATGAATAACGGTTTGGTTGATGCGAGTGATTTTGATGACGAGCGTAATGGCTGGCCTGTTGAACA
AGTCTGGAAAGAAATGCATAAACTTTTGCCATTCTCACCGGATTCAGTCGTCACTCATGGTGATTTCTCA
CTTGATAACCTTATTTTTGACGAGGGGAAATTAATAGGTTGTATTGATGTTGGACGAGTCGGAATCGCAG
ACCGATACCAGGATCTTGCCATCCTATGGAACTGCCTCGGTGAGTTTTCTCCTTCATTACAGAAACGGCT
TTTTCAAAAATATGGTATTGATAATCCTGATATGAATAAATTGCAGTTTCATTTGATGCTCGATGAGTTT
TTCTAATCAGAATTGGTTAATTGGTTGTAACACTGGCAGAGCATTACGCTGACTTGACGGGACGGCGCAA
GCTCATGACCAAAATCCCTTAACGTGAGTTTTCGTTCCACTGAGCGTCAGACCCCGTAGAAAAGATCAAA
GGATCTTCTTGAGATCCTTTTTTTCTGCGCGTAATCTGCTGCTTGCAAACAAAAAAACCACCGCTACCAG
CGGTGGTTTGTTTGCCGGATCAAGAGCTACCAACTCTTTTTCCGAAGGTAACTGGCTTCAGCAGAGCGCA
GATACCAAATACTGTTCTTCTAGTGTAGCCGTAGTTAGGCCACCACTTCAAGAACTCTGTAGCACCGCCT
ACATACCTCGCTCTGCTAATCCTGTTACCAGTGGCTGCTGCCAGTGGCGATAAGTCGTGTCTTACCGGGT
TGGACTCAAGACGATAGTTACCGGATAAGGCGCAGCGGTCGGGCTGAACGGGGGGTTCGTGCACACAGCC
CAGCTTGGAGCGAACGACCTACACCGAACTGAGATACCTACAGCGTGAGCTATGAGAAAGCGCCACGCTT
CCCGAAGGGAGAAAGGCGGACAGGTATCCGGTAAGCGGCAGGGTCGGAACAGGAGAGCGCACGAGGGAGC
TTCCAGGGGGAAACGCCTGGTATCTTTATAGTCCTGTCGGGTTTCGCCACCTCTGACTTGAGCGTCGATT
TTTGTGATGCTCGTCAGGGGGGCGGAGCCTATGGAAAAACGCCAGCAACGCGGCCTTTTTACGGTTCCTG
GCCTTTTGCTGGCCTTTTGCTCACATGTTCTTTCCTGCGTTATCCCCTGATTCTGTGGATAACCGTATTA
CCGCTAGCCAGGAAGAGTTTGTAGAAACGCAAAAAGGCCATCCGTCAGGATGGCCTTCTGCTTAGTTTGA
TGCCTGGCAGTTTATGGCGGGCGTCCTGCCCGCCACCCTCCGGGCCGTTGCTTCACAACGTTCAAATCCG
CTCCCGGCGGATTTGTCCTACTCAGGAGAGCGTTCACCGACAAACAACAGATAAAACGAAAGGCCCAGTC
TTCCGACTGAGCCTTTCGTTTTATTTGATGCCTGGCAGTTCCCTACTCTCGCGTTAACGCTAGCATGGAT
CTCGGGCCCCAAATAATGATTTTATTTTGACTGATAGTGACCTGTTCGTTGCAACAAATTGATGAGCAAT
GCTTTTTTATAATGCCAACTTTGTATAATAAAGTTGGCTTCGAAGGAGATAGAACCATGGACTATAAGGA
CCACGACGGAGACTACAAGGATCATGATATTGATTACAAAGACGATGACGATAAGATGGCCCCAAAGAAG
AAGCGGAAGGTCGGTATCCACGGAGTCCCAGCAGCCGACAAGAAGTACAGCATCGGCCTGGCCATCGGCA
CCAACTCTGTGGGCTGGGCCGTGATCACCGACGAGTACAAGGTGCCCAGCAAGAAATTCAAGGTGCTGGG
CAACACCGACCGGCACAGCATCAAGAAGAACCTGATCGGAGCCCTGCTGTTCGACAGCGGCGAAACAGCC
GAGGCCACCCGGCTGAAGAGAACCGCCAGAAGAAGATACACCAGACGGAAGAACCGGATCTGCTATCTGC
AAGA
